Addgene plasmid #72882: GLDC-RES
Purpose: overexpression
Depositing lab: David Sabatini. Depositing organization: Whitehead Institute for Biomedical Research. Publication: SHMT2 drives glioma cell survival in ischaemia but imposes a dependence on glycine clearance. Kim D, Fiske BP, Birsoy K, Freinkman E, Kami K, Possemato RL, Chudnovsky Y, Pacold ME, Chen WW, Cantor JR, Shelton LM, Gui DY, Kwon M, Ramkissoon SH, Ligon KL, Kang SW, Snuderl M, Vander Heiden MG, Sabatini DM. Nature. 2015 Apr 16;520(7547):363-7. doi: 10.1038/nature14363. Epub 2015 Apr 8. PubMed 25855294.
Backbone
  Vector backbone: pLJM1
  Backbone size w/o insert (bp): 8083
  Total vector size (bp): 10387
  Vector type: Mammalian Expression, Lentiviral
  Selectable markers: Puromycin
Growth in bacteria
  Bacterial resistance: Ampicillin, 100 μg/mL
  Growth temperature: 37°C
  Growth strain: NEB Stable
  Copy number: Unknown
Gene/Insert
  Gene/Insert name: GLDC (alt name: GCE; GCSP; HYGN1)
  Species: H. sapiens (human)
  Insert size (bp): 3063
  Mutation: silent mutations in site corresponding to shGLDC_2
  GenBank ID: NM_000170.2 CDS
  Entrez Gene: GLDC (a.k.a. GCE, GCSP, HYGN1)
  Promoter: CMV
  Cloning method: Restriction Enzyme; 5′ cloning site Age1 (unknown if destroyed); 3′ cloning site EcoR1 (destroyed during cloning)
  Sequencing primers: 5′ pLJM-F ATGTCGTAACAACTCCGCCCCATT
Terms and licenses: Academic/Nonprofit Terms; Industry Terms: Not Available to Industry
How to cite: GLDC-RES was a gift from David Sabatini (Addgene plasmid # 72882 ; http://n2t.net/addgene:72882 ; RRID:Addgene_72882)
