[The description below was written by a language model from this plasmid's Addgene catalogue record.]
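Description:
GLDC-RES is a lentiviral mammalian expression plasmid built on the pLJM1 backbone, carrying the human GLDC coding sequence (glycine decarboxylase, also known as GCSP, the P-protein of the mitochondrial glycine cleavage system). The roughly 3.1 kb insert corresponds to the reference human GLDC CDS and was placed by restriction cloning between the AgeI and EcoRI sites, the latter being destroyed in the process. Expression is driven by a CMV promoter. The plasmid is maintained in bacteria under ampicillin selection, and the recommended host is a recombination-deficient strain of the kind generally used to keep lentiviral repeat sequences stable. Transduced mammalian cells are selected with puromycin. No feature table accompanies the record, so the detailed arrangement of LTRs, packaging signal and the puromycin cassette is not documented here. The listed sizes are also not fully self-consistent, since backbone plus insert exceeds the stated total of about 10.4 kb, presumably because a stuffer fragment was removed from the backbone during cloning.

The defining feature of the insert is a set of silent mutations in the site targeted by a particular GLDC short hairpin RNA (shGLDC_2). These changes leave the encoded protein unaltered but make the transcript resistant to that hairpin, hence the "RES" in the name. The stated purpose is overexpression, and a construct of this design is typically used for rescue experiments: re-expressing GLDC in knockdown cells to confirm that a phenotype results from loss of GLDC rather than an off-target effect. The associated study concerns glycine metabolism and glycine clearance in glioma cells.
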