>Addgene plasmid #72882 | GLDC-RES | addgene partial sequence | sequence record 135694 | hGata4-rev 5'-ATTGTGGATGAATACTGCC-3'
GCCCTCTTTTGTTCAGAGAAAGGGCTTTCGTATACCTCCATGGGTGGGCAGGTACAAACCAGGTGCTGAT
CTCCATATATGTCATCAATCCGGGCAATCGTTGGCCAGAATTTGTTCTCTGGTTTCACGAAGGGGAGTGG
GAATGCTGCCACCTCTCTGGAATAAGGCCGGTCCCAGTGGGAAGATGTAACGCAGGTCAGGGAGTGTGGA
GACATCTTCAGCGGATTGACCCTGGGGTCGATGCGGCCCTCCTCAATGTCAGCAATTTCCTGCCGAATGC
TGATCATGGCATCACAGAATCTGTCCAGCTCTGCCTTGTCCTCCGACTCAGTGGGCTCCACCATGAGGGT
CCCTGCCACAGGCCAGGACATGGTAGGGGCGTGAAATCCATAATCCTGGAGTCTCTTGGCCACATCCACA
GCCTCAATATTTGCAGACTTTTTGAAGGGTCTCGTGTCCAAAATAAATTCATGACCCACATAACCTCTTG
CACCCCTGAAAAGAATTCTGTAGTGTGTTTCTAATCGCTTGGCCATGTAGTTGGCATTTAATATCGCAGT
TTCCGTGGCTTGTTTAAGACCCTTGCCTCCCATCATCTTGATATAAGCCCAGGAAATGGGCAAGATGGAA
CTGGAGCCCCATGGGGCCGCACTGACGGTTCCCACAGGACAGGCATCCTCATTCCGCTTTAGTGAAATGA
CGGGATGATTGGGCAAAAACGGGGCGAGATGTTTCTTCACTCCGATGGGCCCCATGCCAGGACCACCTCC
TCCGTGGGGAATGCAGAAGGTCTTGTGAAGATTTAGGTGCGAGACATCAGACCCGA
