>Addgene plasmid #72882 | GLDC-RES | addgene partial sequence | sequence record 135928 | CMV-F 5'-CGCAAATGGGCGGTAGGCGTG-3'
GCAGAGCTGGTTTAGTGAACCGTCAGATCCGCTAGCGCTACCGGTATGGATCCATGTCGACGCCACCATG
CAGTCCTGTGCCAGGGCGTGGGGGCTGCGCCTGGGCCGCGGGGTCGGGGGCGGCCGCCGCCTGGCTGGGG
GATCGGGGCCGTGCTGGGCGCCGCGGAGCCGGGACAGCAGCAGTGGCGGCGGGGACAGTGCCGCGGCTGG
GGCCTCGCGCCTCCTGGAGCGCCTTCTGCCCAGACACGACGACTTCGCTCGGAGGCACATCGGCCCTGGG
GACAAAGACCAGAGAGAGATGCTGCAGACCTTGGGGCTGGCGAGCATTGATGAATTGATCGAGAAGACGG
TCCCTGCCAACATCCGTTTGAAAAGACCCTTGAAAATGGAAGACCCTGTTTGTGAAAATGAAATCCTTGC
AACTCTGCATGCCATTTCAAGCAAAAACCAGATCTGGAGATCGTATATTGGCATGGGCTATTATAACTGC
TCAGTGCCACAGACGATTTTGCGGAACTTACTGGAGAACTCAGGATGGATCACCCAGTATACTCCATACC
AGCCTGAGGTGTCTCAGGGGAGGCTGGAGAGTTTACTCAACTACCAGACCATGGTGTGTGACATCACAGG
CCTGGACATGGCCAATGCATCCCTGCTGGATGAGGGGACTGCAGCCGCAGAGGCACTGCAGCTGTGCTAC
AGACACAACAAGAGGAGGAAATTTCTCGTTGATCCCCGTTGCCACCCACAGACAATAGCTGTTGTCCAGA
CTCGAGCCAAATATACTGGAGTCCTCACTG
